Addgene plasmid #218532: pKSEe401R
Purpose: (Empty Backbone) CRISPR/Cas9 genome editing vector pKSEe401R contains the maize codon-optimized Cas9 (zCas9) enhanced by the 5′-UTR fragment of OsMac3 and the pAtUBQ10-DsRED1-NOSt screening cassette in the backbone.
Depositing lab: Kirill Demchenko. Depositing organization: Komarov Botanical Institute, Russian Academy of Sciences. Publication: Do DEEPER ROOTING 1 Homologs Regulate the Lateral Root Slope Angle in Cucumber (Cucumis sativus)?. Kiryushkin AS, Ilina EL, Kiikova TY, Pawlowski K, Demchenko KN. Int J Mol Sci. 2024 Feb 6;25(4):1975. doi: 10.3390/ijms25041975. PubMed 38396652.
Backbone
  Vector backbone: pKSE401
  Backbone manufacturer: Qi-Jun Chen (Addgene plasmid # 62202)
  Backbone size (bp): 18202
  Modifications to backbone: pKSEe401R contains the maize codon-optimized Cas9 (zCas9) enhanced by the 5′-UTR fragment of OsMac3 and the pAtUBQ10-DsRED1-NOSt screening cassette in the backbone.
  Vector type: Plant Expression
  Selectable markers: Neomycin (select with G418) ; pAtUBQ10-DsRED1
Growth in bacteria
  Bacterial resistance: Kanamycin and Spectinomycin, 50 & 50 μg/mL
  Growth temperature: 37°C
  Growth strain: DH5alpha
  Growth instructions: Use kanamycin (50 mkg/ml) together with spectinomycin (50 mkg/ml) for empty plasmid propagation both in E. coli and in Agrobacterium strains. Spectinomycin allows saving the pressure against BsaI-containing cassette.
  Copy number: High Copy
Gene/Insert
  Cloning method: Golden Gate
  Sequencing primers: 5′ 35S prom: CTATCCTTCGCAAGACCCTTC; M13/pUC For: CCCAGTCACGACGTTGTAAAACG; DsRed1-N: GTACTGGAACTGGGGGGACAG; 3′ M13 Rev: CAGGAAACAGCTATGAC; DsRed1-C: AGCTGGACATCACCTCCCACAACG
Terms and licenses: Academic/Nonprofit Terms; Industry Terms: Not Available to Industry
Depositor comments: As pKSEe401R is the modified version of original pKSE401 [Xing et al., 2014. BMC Plant Biology 14: 1-12], it allows to construct vectors expressing ONLY one gRNA for gene targeting. You may use original pCBC-DT1T2, pCBC-DT2T3, and pCBC-DT3T4 (AddGene IDs: 50590, 50591, 50592, respectively) for construction two-, three-, or four-gRNA-expressing vectors.
How to cite: pKSEe401R was a gift from Kirill Demchenko (Addgene plasmid # 218532 ; http://n2t.net/addgene:218532 ; RRID:Addgene_218532)
