[The description below was written by a language model from this plasmid's Addgene catalogue record and pLannotate feature annotations shown in this document.]
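Description:
pKSEe401R is an empty-backbone binary T-DNA vector for CRISPR/Cas9 genome editing in plants, derived from pKSE401 and about 18.2 kb in size. Outside the T-DNA borders it carries a high-copy ColE1/pUC-type origin with a bom site for propagation in E. coli. The pVS1 oriV, RepA and StaA functions provide replication and stable maintenance in Agrobacterium, and a bacterial aphA-3 gene confers kanamycin resistance. The empty plasmid is additionally selected with spectinomycin. An aadA (SmR) gene lies in the guide-cloning cassette just upstream of the S. pyogenes gRNA scaffold, and the record notes that spectinomycin maintains selection for this BsaI-containing cassette. A target spacer is inserted there by Golden Gate assembly. The promoter that drives the guide RNA is not annotated in the feature table.

Between the right and left borders, an enhanced CaMV 35S promoter drives the maize codon-optimized Cas9 (zCas9), which is preceded by a FLAG-tag fragment and terminated by the pea rbcS-E9 terminator. According to the record, Cas9 expression is enhanced by a 5′-UTR fragment of OsMac3, although that element is not separately annotated. A reverse-oriented cassette expresses DsRed1 with a NOS terminator. The record describes it as driven by the AtUBQ10 promoter, and it serves as a fluorescent visual marker for screening transformed tissue. A second enhanced 35S promoter drives nptII with a CaMV poly(A) signal for neomycin/G418-type selection in plants.

As supplied, the vector accepts a single gRNA. The depositor notes that the original pCBC-DT template plasmids can be used to build versions expressing two, three or four gRNAs. The associated publication concerns DEEPER ROOTING 1 homologs in cucumber root architecture.
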