Features (pLannotate 1.2.2; 30 found; start..end, strand, type, name):
     21..45      -  misc_feature   RB T-DNA repeat: right border repeat from nopaline C58 T-DNA
    111..265     -  CDS            lacZα (fragment): LacZα fragment of β-galactosidase; lacZ fragment
    715..738     +  promoter       Pc promoter (fragment): intI1 (promoter lies within the coding sequence); class 1 integron promoter
    914..970     +  CDS            GmR (fragment): gentamycin acetyltransferase; aacC1; confers resistance to gentamycin
    981..1768    +  CDS            SmR (fragment): aminoglycoside adenylyltransferase (Murphy, 1985); aadA; confers resistance to spectinomycin and streptomycin
   1920..1995    +  misc_RNA       gRNA scaffold: guide RNA scaffold for the Streptococcus pyogenes CRISPR/Cas9 system
   2187..2207    -  misc_feature   MCS (fragment): pUC18/19 multiple cloning site
   2282..2953    +  promoter       CaMV 35S promoter (enhanced): cauliflower mosaic virus 35S promoter with a duplicated enhancer region
   2984..3020    +  ncRNA          PK1-TEV CVMV: Accession: RF01102 - 5'-leader pseudoknot of TEV/CVMV
   3307..3326    +  CDS            2xFLAG (fragment): two tandem FLAG® epitope tags
   3382..7482    +  CDS            cas9: CAS9_STRP1 - Also known as csn1 From Streptococcus pyogenes serotype M1.
   7542..8174    +  terminator     E9 terminator: terminator and polyadenylation signal from the pea rbcS-E9 gene
   8181..8433    -  terminator     NOS terminator: nopaline synthase terminator and poly(A) signal
   8446..9126    -  CDS            DsRed1: wild-type DsRed mammalian codon-optimized
   9815..9837    -  protein_bind   lac operator (fragment): The lac repressor binds to the lac operator to inhibit transcription in E. coli. This inhibition can be relieved by adding lactose or isopropyl-β-D-thiogalactopyranoside (IPTG). lac repressor encoded by lacI
   9841..9871    -  promoter       lac promoter: promoter for the E. coli lac operon
   9886..9907    -  protein_bind   CAP binding site: CAP binding activates transcription in the presence of cAMP. E. coli catabolite activator protein
   9920..10008   -  CDS            lacI (fragment): lac repressor; lacI; The lac repressor binds to the lac operator to inhibit transcription in E. coli. This inhibition can be relieved by adding lactose or isopropyl-β-D-thiogalactopyranoside (IPTG).
  10098..10774   +  promoter       CaMV 35S promoter (enhanced): cauliflower mosaic virus 35S promoter with a duplicated enhancer region
  10842..11634   +  CDS            NeoR/KanR (fragment): aminoglycoside phosphotransferase from Tn5; aph(3')-II (or nptII); confers resistance to neomycin, kanamycin, and G418 (Geneticin®)
  11691..11865   +  polyA_signal   CaMV poly(A) signal: cauliflower mosaic virus polyadenylation signal
  11943..11967   -  misc_feature   LB T-DNA repeat: left border repeat from nopaline C58 T-DNA
  12392..13186   +  CDS            KanR: aminoglycoside phosphotransferase; aphA-3; confers resistance to kanamycin
  13273..13861   +  rep_origin     ori: high-copy-number ColE1/pMB1/pBR322/pUC origin of replication
  14047..14187   -  misc_feature   bom: basis of mobility region from pBR322
  14289..14328   -  CDS            rop (fragment): Rop protein, which maintains plasmids at low copy number; rop
  14531..14725   -  rep_origin     pVS1 oriV: origin of replication for the Pseudomonas plasmid pVS1 (Heeb et al., 2000)
  14791..15864   -  CDS            pVS1 RepA: replication protein from the Pseudomonas plasmid pVS1 (Heeb et al., 2000)
  16293..16922   -  CDS            pVS1 StaA: stability protein from the Pseudomonas plasmid pVS1 (Heeb et al., 2000)
  17482..17883   -  CDS            Y4CG_SINFN (fragment): Protein inferred from homology: Swiss-Prot protein existence level 3. From Sinorhizobium fredii (strain NBRC 101917 / NGR234).
>Addgene plasmid #218532 | pKSEe401R | addgene full sequence | sequence record 458122 | Addgene NGS Result
TAAACGCTCTTTTCTCTTAGGTTTACCCGCCAATATATCCTGTCAAACACTGATAGTTTAAACTGAAGGC
GGGAAACGACAATCTGATCCAAGCTCAAGCTGCTCTAGCATTCGCCATTCAGGCTGCGCAACTGTTGGGA
AGGGCGATCGGTGCGGGCCTCTTCGCTATTACGCCAGCTGGCGAAAGGGGGATGTGCTGCAAGGCGATTA
AGTTGGGTAACGCCAGGGTTTTCCCAGTCACGACGTTGTAAAACGACGGCCAGTGCCAAGCTTCGACTTG
CCTTCCGCACAATACATCATTTCTTCTTAGCTTTTTTTCTTCTTCTTCGTTCATACAGTTTTTTTTTGTT
TATCAGCTTACATTTTCTTGAACCGTAGCTTTCGTTTTCTTCTTTTTAACTTTCCATTCGGAGTTTTTGT
ATCTTGTTTCATAGTTTGTCCCAGGATTAGAATGATTAGGCATCGAACCTTCAAGAATTTGATTGAATAA
AACATCTTCATTCTTAAGATATGAAGATAATCTTCAAAAGGCCCCTGGGAATCTGAAAGAAGAGAAGCAG
GCCCATTTATATGGGAAAGAACAATAGTATTTCTTATATAGGCCCATTTAAGTTGAAAACAATCTTCAAA
AGTCCCACATCGCTTAGATAAGAAAACGAAGCTGAGTTTATATACAGCTAGAGTCGAAGTAGTGATTGGG
AGACCAACCCAGTGGACATAAGCCTGTTCGGTTCGTAAGCTGTAATGCAAGTAGCGTATGCGCTCACGCA
ACTGGTCCAGAACCTTGACCGAACGCAGCGGTGGTAACGGCGCAGTGGCGGTTTTCATGGCTTGTTATGA
CTGTTTTTTTGGGGTACAGTCTATGCCTCGGGCATCCAAGCAGCAAGCGCGTTACGCCGTGGGTCGATGT
TTGATGTTATGGAGCAGCAACGATGTTACGCAGCAGGGCAGTCGCCCTAAAACAAAGTTAAACATCATGG
GGGAAGCGGTGATCGCCGAAGTATCGACTCAACTATCAGAGGTAGTTGGCGTCATCGAGCGCCATCTCGA
ACCGACGTTGCTGGCCGTACATTTGTACGGCTCCGCAGTGGATGGCGGCCTGAAGCCACACAGTGATATT
GATTTGCTGGTTACGGTGACCGTAAGGCTTGATGAAACAACGCGGCGAGCTTTGATCAACGACCTTTTGG
AAACTTCGGCTTCCCCTGGAGAGAGCGAGATTCTCCGCGCTGTAGAAGTCACCATTGTTGTGCACGACGA
CATCATTCCGTGGCGTTATCCAGCTAAGCGCGAACTGCAATTTGGAGAATGGCAGCGCAATGACATTCTT
GCAGGTATCTTCGAGCCAGCCACGATCGACATTGATCTGGCTATCTTGCTGACAAAAGCAAGAGAACATA
GCGTTGCCTTGGTAGGTCCAGCGGCGGAGGAACTCTTTGATCCGGTTCCTGAACAGGATCTATTTGAGGC
GCTAAATGAAACCTTAACGCTATGGAACTCGCCGCCCGACTGGGCTGGCGATGAGCGAAATGTAGTGCTT
ACGTTGTCCCGCATTTGGTACAGCGCAGTAACCGGCAAAATCGCGCCGAAGGATGTCGCTGCCGACTGGG
CAATGGAGCGCCTGCCGGCCCAGTATCAGCCCGTCATACTTGAAGCTAGACAGGCTTATCTTGGACAAGA
AGAAGATCGCTTGGCCTCGCGCGCAGATCAGTTGGAAGAATTTGTCCACTACGTGAAAGGCGAGATCACC
AAGGTAGTCGGCAAATAATGTCTAGCTAGAAATTCGTTCAAGCCGACGCCGCTTCGCGGCGCGGCTTAAC
TCAAGCGTTAGATGCACTAAGCACATAATTGCTCACAGCCAAACTATCAGGTCAAGTCTGCTTTTATTAT
TTTTAAGCGTGCATAATAAGCCGGTCTCGGTTTTAGAGCTAGAAATAGCAAGTTAAAATAAGGCTAGTCC
GTTATCAACTTGAAAAAGTGGCACCGAGTCGGTGCTTTTTTTTGCAAAATTTTCCAGATCGATTTCTTCT
TCCTCTGTTCTTCGGCGTTCAATTTCTGGGGTTTTCTCTTCGTTTTCTGTAACTGAAACCTAAAATTTGA
CCTAAAAAAAATCTCAAATAATATGATTCAGTGGTTTTGTACTTTTCAGTTAGTTGAGTTTTGCAGTTCC
GATGAGATAAACCAATAAGCTTGCATGCCTGCAGGTCAACATGGTGGAGCACGACACACTTGTCTACTCC
AAAAATATCAAAGATACAGTCTCAGAAGACCAAAGGGCAATTGAGACTTTTCAACAAAGGGTAATATCCG
GAAACCTCCTCGGATTCCATTGCCCAGCTATCTGTCACTTTATTGTGAAGATAGTGGAAAAGGAAGGTGG
CTCCTACAAATGCCATCATTGCGATAAAGGAAAGGCCATCGTTGAAGATGCCTCTGCCGACAGTGGTCCC
AAAGATGGACCCCCACCCACGAGGAGCATCGTGGAAAAAGAAGACGTTCCAACCACGTCTTCAAAGCAAG
TGGATTGATGTGATAACATGGTGGAGCACGACACACTTGTCTACTCCAAAAATATCAAAGATACAGTCTC
AGAAGACCAAAGGGCAATTGAGACTTTTCAACAAAGGGTAATATCCGGAAACCTCCTCGGATTCCATTGC
CCAGCTATCTGTCACTTTATTGTGAAGATAGTGGAAAAGGAAGGTGGCTCCTACAAATGCCATCATTGCG
ATAAAGGAAAGGCCATCGTTGAAGATGCCTCTGCCGACAGTGGTCCCAAAGATGGACCCCCACCCACGAG
GAGCATCGTGGAAAAAGAAGACGTTCCAACCACGTCTTCAAAGCAAGTGGATTGATGTGATATCTCCACT
GACGTAAGGGATGACGCACAATCCCACTATCCTTCGCAAGACCCTTCCTCTATATAAGGAAGTTCATTTC
ATTTGGAGAGGACCTCGACCTCAACACAACATATACAAAACAAACGAATCTCAAGCAATCAAGCATTCTA
CTTCTATTGCAGCAATTTAAATCATTTCTTTTAAAGCAAAAGCAATTTTCTGAAAATTTTCACCATTTAC
GAACGATACTCGAGTAATCTAGAAAGACTAAAGAGAGCTTTTTCATACCAAAGAAGTACAACAAAAGATT
TGCTCCTCATTTTCTGAATCCTGGGACTCTCTAGCCTGTAGAAGAAGAAAGGCAGGAATTTCAGCTCAAG
AGAACAGATCACAATATTTACCCACGGCACTGTCTCGCAATATGGATTACAAGGACCACGACGGGGATTA
CAAGGACCACGACATTGATTACAAGGATGATGATGACAAGATGGCTCCGAAGAAGAAGAGGAAGGTTGGC
ATCCACGGGGTGCCAGCTGCTGACAAGAAGTACTCGATCGGCCTCGATATTGGGACTAACTCTGTTGGCT
GGGCCGTGATCACCGACGAGTACAAGGTGCCCTCAAAGAAGTTCAAGGTCCTGGGCAACACCGATCGGCA
TTCCATCAAGAAGAATCTCATTGGCGCTCTCCTGTTCGACAGCGGCGAGACGGCTGAGGCTACGCGGCTC
AAGCGCACCGCCCGCAGGCGGTACACGCGCAGGAAGAATCGCATCTGCTACCTGCAGGAGATTTTCTCCA
ACGAGATGGCGAAGGTTGACGATTCTTTCTTCCACAGGCTGGAGGAGTCATTCCTCGTGGAGGAGGATAA
GAAGCACGAGCGGCATCCAATCTTCGGCAACATTGTCGACGAGGTTGCCTACCACGAGAAGTACCCTACG
ATCTACCATCTGCGGAAGAAGCTCGTGGACTCCACAGATAAGGCGGACCTCCGCCTGATCTACCTCGCTC
TGGCCCACATGATTAAGTTCAGGGGCCATTTCCTGATCGAGGGGGATCTCAACCCGGACAATAGCGATGT
TGACAAGCTGTTCATCCAGCTCGTGCAGACGTACAACCAGCTCTTCGAGGAGAACCCCATTAATGCGTCA
GGCGTCGACGCGAAGGCTATCCTGTCCGCTAGGCTCTCGAAGTCTCGGCGCCTCGAGAACCTGATCGCCC
AGCTGCCGGGCGAGAAGAAGAACGGCCTGTTCGGGAATCTCATTGCGCTCAGCCTGGGGCTCACGCCCAA
CTTCAAGTCGAATTTCGATCTCGCTGAGGACGCCAAGCTGCAGCTCTCCAAGGACACATACGACGATGAC
CTGGATAACCTCCTGGCCCAGATCGGCGATCAGTACGCGGACCTGTTCCTCGCTGCCAAGAATCTGTCGG
ACGCCATCCTCCTGTCTGATATTCTCAGGGTGAACACCGAGATTACGAAGGCTCCGCTCTCAGCCTCCAT
GATCAAGCGCTACGACGAGCACCATCAGGATCTGACCCTCCTGAAGGCGCTGGTCAGGCAGCAGCTCCCC
GAGAAGTACAAGGAGATCTTCTTCGATCAGTCGAAGAACGGCTACGCTGGGTACATTGACGGCGGGGCCT
CTCAGGAGGAGTTCTACAAGTTCATCAAGCCGATTCTGGAGAAGATGGACGGCACGGAGGAGCTGCTGGT
GAAGCTCAATCGCGAGGACCTCCTGAGGAAGCAGCGGACATTCGATAACGGCAGCATCCCACACCAGATT
CATCTCGGGGAGCTGCACGCTATCCTGAGGAGGCAGGAGGACTTCTATCCTTTCCTCAAGGATAACCGCG
AGAAGATCGAGAAGATTCTGACTTTCAGGATCCCGTACTACGTCGGCCCACTCGCTAGGGGCAACTCCCG
CTTCGCTTGGATGACCCGCAAGTCAGAGGAGACGATCACGCCGTGGAACTTCGAGGAGGTGGTCGACAAG
GGCGCTAGCGCTCAGTCGTTCATCGAGAGGATGACGAATTTCGACAAGAACCTGCCAAATGAGAAGGTGC
TCCCTAAGCACTCGCTCCTGTACGAGTACTTCACAGTCTACAACGAGCTGACTAAGGTGAAGTATGTGAC
CGAGGGCATGAGGAAGCCGGCTTTCCTGTCTGGGGAGCAGAAGAAGGCCATCGTGGACCTCCTGTTCAAG
ACCAACCGGAAGGTCACGGTTAAGCAGCTCAAGGAGGACTACTTCAAGAAGATTGAGTGCTTCGATTCGG
TCGAGATCTCTGGCGTTGAGGACCGCTTCAACGCCTCCCTGGGGACCTACCACGATCTCCTGAAGATCAT
TAAGGATAAGGACTTCCTGGACAACGAGGAGAATGAGGATATCCTCGAGGACATTGTGCTGACACTCACT
CTGTTCGAGGACCGGGAGATGATCGAGGAGCGCCTGAAGACTTACGCCCATCTCTTCGATGACAAGGTCA
TGAAGCAGCTCAAGAGGAGGAGGTACACCGGCTGGGGGAGGCTGAGCAGGAAGCTCATCAACGGCATTCG
GGACAAGCAGTCCGGGAAGACGATCCTCGACTTCCTGAAGAGCGATGGCTTCGCGAACCGCAATTTCATG
CAGCTGATTCACGATGACAGCCTCACATTCAAGGAGGATATCCAGAAGGCTCAGGTGAGCGGCCAGGGGG
ACTCGCTGCACGAGCATATCGCGAACCTCGCTGGCTCGCCAGCTATCAAGAAGGGGATTCTGCAGACCGT
GAAGGTTGTGGACGAGCTGGTGAAGGTCATGGGCAGGCACAAGCCTGAGAACATCGTCATTGAGATGGCC
CGGGAGAATCAGACCACGCAGAAGGGCCAGAAGAACTCACGCGAGAGGATGAAGAGGATCGAGGAGGGCA
TTAAGGAGCTGGGGTCCCAGATCCTCAAGGAGCACCCGGTGGAGAACACGCAGCTGCAGAATGAGAAGCT
CTACCTGTACTACCTCCAGAATGGCCGCGATATGTATGTGGACCAGGAGCTGGATATTAACAGGCTCAGC
GATTACGACGTCGATCATATCGTTCCACAGTCATTCCTGAAGGATGACTCCATTGACAACAAGGTCCTCA
CCAGGTCGGACAAGAACCGGGGCAAGTCTGATAATGTTCCTTCAGAGGAGGTCGTTAAGAAGATGAAGAA
CTACTGGCGCCAGCTCCTGAATGCCAAGCTGATCACGCAGCGGAAGTTCGATAACCTCACAAAGGCTGAG
AGGGGCGGGCTCTCTGAGCTGGACAAGGCGGGCTTCATCAAGAGGCAGCTGGTCGAGACACGGCAGATCA
CTAAGCACGTTGCGCAGATTCTCGACTCACGGATGAACACTAAGTACGATGAGAATGACAAGCTGATCCG
CGAGGTGAAGGTCATCACCCTGAAGTCAAAGCTCGTCTCCGACTTCAGGAAGGATTTCCAGTTCTACAAG
GTTCGGGAGATCAACAATTACCACCATGCCCATGACGCGTACCTGAACGCGGTGGTCGGCACAGCTCTGA
TCAAGAAGTACCCAAAGCTCGAGAGCGAGTTCGTGTACGGGGACTACAAGGTTTACGATGTGAGGAAGAT
GATCGCCAAGTCGGAGCAGGAGATTGGCAAGGCTACCGCCAAGTACTTCTTCTACTCTAACATTATGAAT
TTCTTCAAGACAGAGATCACTCTGGCCAATGGCGAGATCCGGAAGCGCCCCCTCATCGAGACGAACGGCG
AGACGGGGGAGATCGTGTGGGACAAGGGCAGGGATTTCGCGACCGTCAGGAAGGTTCTCTCCATGCCACA
AGTGAATATCGTCAAGAAGACAGAGGTCCAGACTGGCGGGTTCTCTAAGGAGTCAATTCTGCCTAAGCGG
AACAGCGACAAGCTCATCGCCCGCAAGAAGGACTGGGATCCGAAGAAGTACGGCGGGTTCGACAGCCCCA
CTGTGGCCTACTCGGTCCTGGTTGTGGCGAAGGTTGAGAAGGGCAAGTCCAAGAAGCTCAAGAGCGTGAA
GGAGCTGCTGGGGATCACGATTATGGAGCGCTCCAGCTTCGAGAAGAACCCGATCGATTTCCTGGAGGCG
AAGGGCTACAAGGAGGTGAAGAAGGACCTGATCATTAAGCTCCCCAAGTACTCACTCTTCGAGCTGGAGA
ACGGCAGGAAGCGGATGCTGGCTTCCGCTGGCGAGCTGCAGAAGGGGAACGAGCTGGCTCTGCCGTCCAA
GTATGTGAACTTCCTCTACCTGGCCTCCCACTACGAGAAGCTCAAGGGCAGCCCCGAGGACAACGAGCAG
AAGCAGCTGTTCGTCGAGCAGCACAAGCATTACCTCGACGAGATCATTGAGCAGATTTCCGAGTTCTCCA
AGCGCGTGATCCTGGCCGACGCGAATCTGGATAAGGTCCTCTCCGCGTACAACAAGCACCGCGACAAGCC
AATCAGGGAGCAGGCTGAGAATATCATTCATCTCTTCACCCTGACGAACCTCGGCGCCCCTGCTGCTTTC
AAGTACTTCGACACAACTATCGATCGCAAGAGGTACACAAGCACTAAGGAGGTCCTGGACGCGACCCTCA
TCCACCAGTCGATTACCGGCCTCTACGAGACGCGCATCGACCTGTCTCAGCTCGGGGGCGACAAGCGGCC
AGCGGCGACGAAGAAGGCGGGGCAGGCGAAGAAGAAGAAGTGAGAGCTCAGAGCTTTCGTTCGTATCATC
GGTTTCGACAACGTTCGTCAAGTTCAATGCATCAGTTTCATTGCGCACACACCAGAATCCTACTGAGTTT
GAGTATTATGGCATTGGGAAAACTGTTTTTCTTGTACCATTTGTTGTGCTTGTAATTTACTGTGTTTTTT
ATTCGGTTTTCGCTATCGAACTGTGAAATGGAAATGGATGGAGAAGAGTTAATGAATGATATGGTCCTTT
TGTTCATTCTCAAATTAATATTATTTGTTTTTTCTCTTATTTGTTGTGTGTTGAATTTGAAATTATAAGA
GATATGCAAACATTTTGTTTTGAGTAAAAATGTGTCAAATCGTGGCCTCTAATGACCGAAGTTAATATGA
GGAGTAAAACACTTGTAGTTGTACCATTATGCTTATTCACTAGGCAACAAATATATTTTCAGACCTAGAA
AAGCTGCAAATGTTACTGAATACAAGTATGTCCTCTTGTGTTTTAGACATTTATGAACTTTCCTTTATGT
AATTTTCCAGAATCCTTGTCAGATTCTAATCATTGCTTTATAATTATAGTTATACTCATGGATTTGTAGT
TGAGTATGAAAATATTTTTTAATGCATTTTATGACTTGCCAATTGATTGACAACGAATTCGATCTAGTAA
CATAGATGACACCGCGCGCGATAATTTATCCTAGTTTGCGCGCTATATTTTGTTTTCTATCGCGTATTAA
ATGTATAATTGCGGGACTCTAATCATAAAAACCCATCTCATAAATAACGTCATGCATTACATGTTAATTA
TTACATGCTTAACGTAATTCAACAGAAATTATATGATAATCATCGCAAGACCGGCAACAGGATTCAATCT
TAAGAAACTTTATTGCCAAATGTTTGAACGATCGGGAATTGGATCCTACAGGAACAGGTGGTGGCGGCCC
TCGGTGCGCTCGTACTGCTCCACGATGGTGTAGTCCTCGTTGTGGGAGGTGATGTCCAGCTTGGAGTCCA
CGTAGTAGTAGCCGGGCAGCTGCACGGGCTTCTTGGCCATGTAGATGGACTTGAACTCCACCAGGTAGTG
GCCGCCGTCCTTCAGCTTCAGGGCCTTGTGGATCTCGCCCTTCAGCACGCCGTCGCGGGGGTACAGGCGC
TCGGTGGAGGCCTCCCAGCCCATGGTCTTCTTCTGCATTACGGGGCCGTCGGAGGGGAAGTTCACGCCGA
TGAACTTCACCTTGTAGATGAAGCAGCCGTCCTGCAGGGAGGAGTCCTGGGTCACGGTCACCACGCCGCC
GTCCTCGAAGTTCATCACGCGCTCCCACTTGAAGCCCTCGGGGAAGGACAGCTTCTTGTAGTCGGGGATG
TCGGCGGGGTGCTTCACGTACACCTTGGAGCCGTACTGGAACTGGGGGGACAGGATGTCCCAGGCGAAGG
GCAGGGGGCCGCCCTTGGTCACCTTCAGCTTCACGGTGTTGTGGCCCTCGTAGGGGCGGCCCTCGCCCTC
GCCCTCGATCTCGAACTCGTGGCCGTTCACGGTGCCCTCCATGCGCACCTTGAAGCGCATGAACTCCTTG
ATGACGTTCTTGGAGGAGCGCGCCATGGCAAAGATCTGCATCTGTTAATCAGAAAAACTCAGATTAATCG
ACAAATTCGATCGCACAAACTAGAAACTAACACCAGATCTAGATAGAAATCACAAATCGAAGAGTAATTA
TTCGACAAAACTCAAATTATTTGAACAAATCGGATGATATCTATGAAACCCTAATCGAGAATTAAGATGA
TATCTAACGATCAAACCCAGAAAATCGTCTTCGATCTAAGATTAACAGAATCTAAACCAAAGAACATATA
CGAAATTGGGATCGAACGAAAACAAAATCGAAGATTTTGAGAGAATAAGGAACACAGAAATTTACCTTGA
TCACGGTAGAGAGAATTGAGAGAAAGTTTTTAAGATTTTGAGAAATTGAAATCTGAATTGTGAAGAAGAA
GAGCTCTTTGGGTATTGTTTTATAGAAGAAGAAGAAGAAAAGACGAGGACGACTAGGTCACGAGAAAGCT
AAGGCGGTGAAGCAATAGCTAATAATAAAATGACACGTGTATTGAGCGTTGTTTACACGCAAAGTTGTTT
TTGGCTAATTGCCTTATTTTTAGGTTGAGGAAAAGTATTTGTGCTTTGAGTTGATAAACACGACTCGTGT
GTGCCGGCTGCAACCACTTTGACGCCGTTTATTACTGGACTTCGTCCGGAATTCGTAATCATGTCATAGC
TGTTTCCTGTGTGAAATTGTTATCCGCTCACAATTCCACACAACATACGAGCCGGAAGCATAAAGTGTAA
AGCCTGGGGTGCCTAATGAGTGAGCTAACTCACATTAATTGCGTTGCGCTCACTGCCCGCTTTCCAGTCG
GGAAACCTGTCGTGCCAGCTGCATTAATGAATCGGCCAACGCGCGGGGAGAGGCGGTTTGCGTATTGGCT
AGAGCAGCTTGCCAACATGGTGGAGCACGACACTCTCGTCTACTCCAAGAATATCAAAGATACAGTCTCA
GAAGACCAAAGGGCTATTGAGACTTTTCAACAAAGGGTAATATCGGGAAACCTCCTCGGATTCCATTGCC
CAGCTATCTGTCACTTCATCAAAAGGACAGTAGAAAAGGAAGGTGGCACCTACAAATGCCATCATTGCGA
TAAAGGAAAGGCTATCGTTCAAGATGCCTCTGCCGACAGTGGTCCCAAAGATGGACCCCCACCCACGAGG
AGCATCGTGGAAAAAGAAGACGTTCCAACCACGTCTTCAAAGCAAGTGGATTGATGTGAACATGGTGGAG
CACGACACTCTCGTCTACTCCAAGAATATCAAAGATACAGTCTCAGAAGACCAAAGGGCTATTGAGACTT
TTCAACAAAGGGTAATATCGGGAAACCTCCTCGGATTCCATTGCCCAGCTATCTGTCACTTCATCAAAAG
GACAGTAGAAAAGGAAGGTGGCACCTACAAATGCCATCATTGCGATAAAGGAAAGGCTATCGTTCAAGAT
GCCTCTGCCGACAGTGGTCCCAAAGATGGACCCCCACCCACGAGGAGCATCGTGGAAAAAGAAGACGTTC
CAACCACGTCTTCAAAGCAAGTGGATTGATGTGATATCTCCACTGACGTAAGGGATGACGCACAATCCCA
CTATCCTTCGCAAGACCCTTCCTCTATATAAGGAAGTTCATTTCATTTGGAGAGGACACGCTGAAATCAC
CAGTCTCTCTCTACAAATCTATCTCTCTCGAGCTTTCGCAGATCTGTCGATCGACCATGGGGATTGAACA
AGATGGATTGCACGCAGGTTCTCCGGCCGCTTGGGTGGAGAGGCTATTCGGCTATGACTGGGCACAACAG
ACAATCGGCTGCTCTGATGCCGCCGTGTTTCGGCTGTCAGCGCAGGGGCGCCCGGTTCTTTTTGTCAAGA
CCGACCTGTCCGGTGCCCTGAATGAACTCCAGGACGAGGCAGCGCGGCTATCGTGGCTGGCCACGACGGG
CGTTCCTTGCGCAGCTGTGCTCGACGTTGTCACTGAAGCGGGAAGGGACTGGCTGCTATTGGGCGAAGTG
CCGGGGCAGGATCTCCTGTCATCTCACCTTGCTCCTGCCGAGAAAGTATCCATCATGGCTGATGCAATGC
GGCGGCTGCATACGCTTGATCCGGCTACCTGCCCATTCGACCACCAAGCGAAACATCGCATCGAGCGAGC
ACGTACTCGGATGGAAGCCGGTCTTGTCGATCAGGATGATCTGGACGAAGAGCATCAGGGGCTCGCGCCA
GCCGAACTGTTCGCCAGGCTCAAGGCGCGCATGCCCGACGGCGAGGATCTCGTCGTGACACATGGCGATG
CCTGCTTGCCGAATATCATGGTGGAAAATGGCCGCTTTTCTGGATTCATCGACTGTGGCCGGCTGGGTGT
GGCGGACCGCTATCAGGACATAGCGTTGGCTACCCGTGATATTGCTGAAGAGCTTGGCGGCGAATGGGCT
GACCGCTTCCTCGTGCTTTACGGTATCGCCGCTCCCGATTCGCAGCGCATCGCCTTCTATCGCCTTCTTG
ACGAGTTCTTCTGAGCGGGACTCTGGGGTTCGGATCGATCCTCTAGCTAGAGTCGATCGACAAGCTCGAG
TTTCTCCATAATAATGTGTGAGTAGTTCCCAGATAAGGGAATTAGGGTTCCTATAGGGTTTCGCTCATGT
GTTGAGCATATAAGAAACCCTTAGTATGTATTTGTATTTGTAAAATACTTCTATCAATAAAATTTCTAAT
TCCTAAAACCAAAATCCAGTACTAAAATCCAGATCCCCCGAATTAATTCGGCGTTAATTCAGTACATTAA
AAACGTCCGCAATGTGTTATTAAGTTGTCTAAGCGTCAATTTGTTTACACCACAATATATCCTGCCACCA
GCCAGCCAACAGCTCCCCGACCGGCAGCTCGGCACAAAATCACCACTCGATACAGGCAGCCCATCAGTCC
GGGACGGCGTCAGCGGGAGAGCCGTTGTAAGGCGGCAGACTTTGCTCATGTTACCGATGCTATTCGGAAG
AACGGCAACTAAGCTGCCGGGTTTGAAACACGGATGATCTCGCGGAGGGTAGCATGTTGATTGTAACGAT
GACAGAGCGTTGCTGCCTGTGATCACCGCGGTTTCAAAATCGGCTCCGTCGATACTATGTTATACGCCAA
CTTTGAAAACAACTTTGAAAAAGCTGTTTTCTGGTATTTAAGGTTTTAGAATGCAAGGAACAGTGAATTG
GAGTTCGTCTTGTTATAATTAGCTTCTTGGGGTATCTTTAAATACTGTAGAAAAGAGGAAGGAAATAATA
AATGGCTAAAATGAGAATATCACCGGAATTGAAAAAACTGATCGAAAAATACCGCTGCGTAAAAGATACG
GAAGGAATGTCTCCTGCTAAGGTATATAAGCTGGTGGGAGAAAATGAAAACCTATATTTAAAAATGACGG
ACAGCCGGTATAAAGGGACCACCTATGATGTGGAACGGGAAAAGGACATGATGCTATGGCTGGAAGGAAA
GCTGCCTGTTCCAAAGGTCCTGCACTTTGAACGGCATGATGGCTGGAGCAATCTGCTCATGAGTGAGGCC
GATGGCGTCCTTTGCTCGGAAGAGTATGAAGATGAACAAAGCCCTGAAAAGATTATCGAGCTGTATGCGG
AGTGCATCAGGCTCTTTCACTCCATCGACATATCGGATTGTCCCTATACGAATAGCTTAGACAGCCGCTT
AGCCGAATTGGATTACTTACTGAATAACGATCTGGCCGATGTGGATTGCGAAAACTGGGAAGAAGACACT
CCATTTAAAGATCCGCGCGAGCTGTATGATTTTTTAAAGACGGAAAAGCCCGAAGAGGAACTTGTCTTTT
CCCACGGCGACCTGGGAGACAGCAACATCTTTGTGAAAGATGGCAAAGTAAGTGGCTTTATTGATCTTGG
GAGAAGCGGCAGGGCGGACAAGTGGTATGACATTGCCTTCTGCGTCCGGTCGATCAGGGAGGATATCGGG
GAAGAACAGTATGTCGAGCTATTTTTTGACTTACTGGGGATCAAGCCTGATTGGGAGAAAATAAAATATT
ATATTTTACTGGATGAATTGTTTTAGTACCTAGAATGCATGACCAAAATCCCTTAACGTGAGTTTTCGTT
CCACTGAGCGTCAGACCCCGTAGAAAAGATCAAAGGATCTTCTTGAGATCCTTTTTTTCTGCGCGTAATC
TGCTGCTTGCAAACAAAAAAACCACCGCTACCAGCGGTGGTTTGTTTGCCGGATCAAGAGCTACCAACTC
TTTTTCCGAAGGTAACTGGCTTCAGCAGAGCGCAGATACCAAATACTGTCCTTCTAGTGTAGCCGTAGTT
AGGCCACCACTTCAAGAACTCTGTAGCACCGCCTACATACCTCGCTCTGCTAATCCTGTTACCAGTGGCT
GCTGCCAGTGGCGATAAGTCGTGTCTTACCGGGTTGGACTCAAGACGATAGTTACCGGATAAGGCGCAGC
GGTCGGGCTGAACGGGGGGTTCGTGCACACAGCCCAGCTTGGAGCGAACGACCTACACCGAACTGAGATA
CCTACAGCGTGAGCTATGAGAAAGCGCCACGCTTCCCGAAGGGAGAAAGGCGGACAGGTATCCGGTAAGC
GGCAGGGTCGGAACAGGAGAGCGCACGAGGGAGCTTCCAGGGGGAAACGCCTGGTATCTTTATAGTCCTG
TCGGGTTTCGCCACCTCTGACTTGAGCGTCGATTTTTGTGATGCTCGTCAGGGGGGCGGAGCCTATGGAA
AAACGCCAGCAACGCGGCCTTTTTACGGTTCCTGGCCTTTTGCTGGCCTTTTGCTCACATGTTCTTTCCT
GCGTTATCCCCTGATTCTGTGGATAACCGTATTACCGCCTTTGAGTGAGCTGATACCGCTCGCCGCAGCC
GAACGACCGAGCGCAGCGAGTCAGTGAGCGAGGAAGCGGAAGAGCGCCTGATGCGGTATTTTCTCCTTAC
GCATCTGTGCGGTATTTCACACCGCATATGGTGCACTCTCAGTACAATCTGCTCTGATGCCGCATAGTTA
AGCCAGTATACACTCCGCTATCGCTACGTGACTGGGTCATGGCTGCGCCCCGACACCCGCCAACACCCGC
TGACGCGCCCTGACGGGCTTGTCTGCTCCCGGCATCCGCTTACAGACAAGCTGTGACCGTCTCCGGGAGC
TGCATGTGTCAGAGGTTTTCACCGTCATCACCGAAACGCGCGAGGCAGGGTGCCTTGATGTGGGCGCCGG
CGGTCGAGTGGCGACGGCGCGGCTTGTCCGCGCCCTGGTAGATTGCCTGGCCGTAGGCCAGCCATTTTTG
AGCGGCCAGCGGCCGCGATAGGCCGACGCGAAGCGGCGGGGCGTAGGGAGCGCAGCGACCGAAGGGTAGG
CGCTTTTTGCAGCTCTTCGGCTGTGCGCTGGCCAGACAGTTATGCACAGGCCAGGCGGGTTTTAAGAGTT
TTAATAAGTTTTAAAGAGTTTTAGGCGGAAAAATCGCCTTTTTTCTCTTTTATATCAGTCACTTACATGT
GTGACCGGTTCCCAATGTACGGCTTTGGGTTCCCAATGTACGGGTTCCGGTTCCCAATGTACGGCTTTGG
GTTCCCAATGTACGTGCTATCCACAGGAAACAGACCTTTTCGACCTTTTTCCCCTGCTAGGGCAATTTGC
CCTAGCATCTGCTCCGTACATTAGGAACCGGCGGATGCTTCGCCCTCGATCAGGTTGCGGTAGCGCATGA
CTAGGATCGGGCCAGCCTGCCCCGCCTCCTCCTTCAAATCGTACTCCGGCAGGTCATTTGACCCGATCAG
CTTGCGCACGGTGAAACAGAACTTCTTGAACTCTCCGGCGCTGCCACTGCGTTCGTAGATCGTCTTGAAC
AACCATCTGGCTTCTGCCTTGCCTGCGGCGCGGCGTGCCAGGCGGTAGAGAAAACGGCCGATGCCGGGAT
CGATCAAAAAGTAATCGGGGTGAACCGTCAGCACGTCCGGGTTCTTGCCTTCTGTGATCTCGCGGTACAT
CCAATCAGCTAGCTCGATCTCGATGTACTCCGGCCGCCCGGTTTCGCTCTTTACGATCTTGTAGCGGCTA
ATCAAGGCTTCACCCTCGGATACCGTCACCAGGCGGCCGTTCTTGGCCTTCTTCGTACGCTGCATGGCAA
CGTGCGTGGTGTTTAACCGAATGCAGGTTTCTACCAGGTCGTCTTTCTGCTTTCCGCCATCGGCTCGCCG
GCAGAACTTGAGTACGTCCGCAACGTGTGGACGGAACACGCGGCCGGGCTTGTCTCCCTTCCCTTCCCGG
TATCGGTTCATGGATTCGGTTAGATGGGAAACCGCCATCAGTACCAGGTCGTAATCCCACACACTGGCCA
TGCCGGCCGGCCCTGCGGAAACCTCTACGTGCCCGTCTGGAAGCTCGTAGCGGATCACCTCGCCAGCTCG
TCGGTCACGCTTCGACAGACGGAAAACGGCCACGTCCATGATGCTGCGACTATCGCGGGTGCCCACGTCA
TAGAGCATCGGAACGAAAAAATCTGGTTGCTCGTCGCCCTTGGGCGGCTTCCTAATCGACGGCGCACCGG
CTGCCGGCGGTTGCCGGGATTCTTTGCGGATTCGATCAGCGGCCGCTTGCCACGATTCACCGGGGCGTGC
TTCTGCCTCGATGCGTTGCCGCTGGGCGGCCTGCGCGGCCTTCAACTTCTCCACCAGGTCATCACCCAGC
GCCGCGCCGATTTGTACCGGGCCGGATGGTTTGCGACCGCTCACGCCGATTCCTCGGGCTTGGGGGTTCC
AGTGCCATTGCAGGGCCGGCAGGCAACCCAGCCGCTTACGCCTGGCCAACCGCCCGTTCCTCCACACATG
GGGCATTCCACGGCGTCGGTGCCTGGTTGTTCTTGATTTTCCATGCCGCCTCCTTTAGCCGCTAAAATTC
ATCTACTCATTTATTCATTTGCTCATTTACTCTGGTAGCTGCGCGATGTATTCAGATAGCAGCTCGGTAA
TGGTCTTGCCTTGGCGTACCGCGTACATCTTCAGCTTGGTGTGATCCTCCGCCGGCAACTGAAAGTTGAC
CCGCTTCATGGCTGGCGTGTCTGCCAGGCTGGCCAACGTTGCAGCCTTGCTGCTGCGTGCGCTCGGACGG
CCGGCACTTAGCGTGTTTGTGCTTTTGCTCATTTTCTCTTTACCTCATTAACTCAAATGAGTTTTGATTT
AATTTCAGCGGCCAGCGCCTGGACCTCGCGGGCAGCGTCGCCCTCGGGTTCTGATTCAAGAACGGTTGTG
CCGGCGGCGGCAGTGCCTGGGTAGCTCACGCGCTGCGTGATACGGGACTCAAGAATGGGCAGCTCGTACC
CGGCCAGCGCCTCGGCAACCTCACCGCCGATGCGCGTGCCTTTGATCGCCCGCGACACGACAAAGGCCGC
TTGTAGCCTTCCATCCGTGACCTCAATGCGCTGCTTAACCAGCTCCACCAGGTCGGCGGTGGCCCATATG
TCGTAAGGGCTTGGCTGCACCGGAATCAGCACGAAGTCGGCTGCCTTGATCGCGGACACAGCCAAGTCCG
CCGCCTGGGGCGCTCCGTCGATCACTACGAAGTCGCGCCGGCCGATGGCCTTCACGTCGCGGTCAATCGT
CGGGCGGTCGATGCCGACAACGGTTAGCGGTTGATCTTCCCGCACGGCCGCCCAATCGCGGGCACTGCCC
TGGGGATCGGAATCGACTAACAGAACATCGGCCCCGGCGAGTTGCAGGGCGCGGGCTAGATGGGTTGCGA
TGGTCGTCTTGCCTGACCCGCCTTTCTGGTTAAGTACAGCGATAACCTTCATGCGTTCCCCTTGCGTATT
TGTTTATTTACTCATCGCATCATATACGCAGCGACCGCATGACGCAAGCTGTTTTACTCAAATACACATC
ACCTTTTTAGACGGCGGCGCTCGGTTTCTTCAGCGGCCAAGCTGGCCGGCCAGGCCGCCAGCTTGGCATC
AGACAAACCGGCCAGGATTTCATGCAGCCGCACGGTTGAGACGTGCGCGGGCGGCTCGAACACGTACCCG
GCCGCGATCATCTCCGCCTCGATCTCTTCGGTAATGAAAAACGGTTCGTCCTGGCCGTCCTGGTGCGGTT
TCATGCTTGTTCCTCTTGGCGTTCATTCTCGGCGGCCGCCAGGGCGTCGGCCTCGGTCAATGCGTCCTCA
CGGAAGGCACCGCGCCGCCTGGCCTCGGTGGGCGTCACTTCCTCGCTGCGCTCAAGTGCGCGGTACAGGG
TCGAGCGATGCACGCCAAGCAGTGCAGCCGCCTCTTTCACGGTGCGGCCTTCCTGGTCGATCAGCTCGCG
GGCGTGCGCGATCTGTGCCGGGGTGAGGGTAGGGCGGGGGCCAAACTTCACGCCTCGGGCCTTGGCGGCC
TCGCGCCCGCTCCGGGTGCGGTCGATGATTAGGGAACGCTCGAACTCGGCAATGCCGGCGAACACGGTCA
ACACCATGCGGCCGGCCGGCGTGGTGGTGTCGGCCCACGGCTCTGCCAGGCTACGCAGGCCCGCGCCGGC
CTCCTGGATGCGCTCGGCAATGTCCAGTAGGTCGCGGGTGCTGCGGGCCAGGCGGTCTAGCCTGGTCACT
GTCACAACGTCGCCAGGGCGTAGGTGGTCAAGCATCCTGGCCAGCTCCGGGCGGTCGCGCCTGGTGCCGG
TGATCTTCTCGGAAAACAGCTTGGTGCAGCCGGCCGCGTGCAGTTCGGCCCGTTGGTTGGTCAAGTCCTG
GTCGTCGGTGCTGACGCGGGCATAGCCCAGCAGGCCAGCGGCGGCGCTCTTGTTCATGGCGTAATGTCTC
CGGTTCTAGTCGCAAGTATTCTACTTTATGCGACTAAAACACGCGACAAGAAAACGCCAGGAAAAGGGCA
GGGCGGCAGCCTGTCGCGTAACTTAGGACTTGTGCGACATGTCGTTTTCAGAAGACGGCTGCACTGAACG
TCAGAAGCCGACTGCACTATAGCAGCGGAGGGGTTGGATCAAAGTACTTTGATCCCGAGGGGAACCCTGT
GGTTGGCATGCACATACAAATGGACGAACGGATAAACCTTTTCACGCCCTTTTAAATATCCGATTATTCT
AA
